>Addgene plasmid #190039 | pCAG-GST-hFIP200(Delta641-779, 1363-1370Mut)-MBP | addgene full sequence | sequence record 376914 | Addgene Partial NGS Result
GGTCGACATTGATTATTGACTAGTTATTAATAGTAATCAATTACGGGGTCATTAGTTCATAGCCCATATA
TGGAGTTCCGCGTTACATAACTTACGGTAAATGGCCCGCCTGGCTGACCGCCCAACGACCCCCGCCCATT
GACGTCAATAATGACGTATGTTCCCATAGTAACGCCAATAGGGACTTTCCATTGACGTCAATGGGTGGAG
TATTTACGGTAAACTGCCCACTTGGCAGTACATCAAGTGTATCATATGCCAAGTACGCCCCCTATTGACG
TCAATGACGGTAAATGGCCCGCCTGGCATTATGCCCAGTACATGACCTTATGGGACTTTCCTACTTGGCA
GTACATCTACGTATTAGTCATCGCTATTACCATGGTCGAGGTGAGCCCCACGTTCTGCTTCACTCTCCCC
ATCTCCCCCCCCTCCCCACCCCCAATTTTGTATTTATTTATTTTTTAATTATTTTGTGCAGCGATGGGGG
CGGGGGGGGGGGGGGGGCGCGCGCCAGGCGGGGCGGGGCGGGGCGAGGGGCGGGGCGGGGCGAGGCGGAG
AGGTGCGGCGGCAGCCAATCAGAGCGGCGCGCTCCGAAAGTTTCCTTTTATGGCGAGGCGGCGGCGGCGG
CGGCCCTATAAAAAGCGAAGCGCGCGGCGGGCGGGAGTCGCTGCGCGCTGCCTTCGCCCCGTGCCCCGCT
CCGCCGCCGCCTCGCGCCGCCCGCCCCGGCTCTGACTGACCGCGTTACTCCCACAGGTGAGCGGGCGGGA
CGGCCCTTCTCCTCCGGGCTGTAATTAGCGCTTGGTTTAATGACGGCTTGTTTCTTTTCTGTGGCTGCGT
GAAAGCCTTGAGGGGCTCCGGGAGGGCCCTTTGTGCGGGGGGAGCGGCTCGGGGGGTGCGTGCGTGTGTG
TGTGCGTGGGGAGCGCCGCGTGCGGCTCCGCGCTGCCCGGCGGCTGTGAGCGCTGCGGGCGCGGCGCGGG
GCTTTGTGCGCTCCGCAGTGTGCGCGAGGGGAGCGCGGCCGGGGGCGGTGCCCCGCGGTGCGGGGGGGGC
TGCGAGGGGAACAAAGGCTGCGTGCGGGGTGTGTGCGTGGGGGGGTGAGCAGGGGGTGTGGGCGCGTCGG
TCGGGCTGCAACCCCCCCTGCACCCCCCTCCCCGAGTTGCTGAGCACGGCCCGGCTTCGGGTGCGGGGCT
CCGTACGGGGCGTGGCGCGGGGCTCGCCGTGCCGGGCGGGGGGTGGCGGCAGGTGGGGGTGCCGGGCGGG
GCGGGGCCGCCTCGGGCCGGGGAGGGCTCGGGGGAGGGGCGCGGCGGCCCCCGGAGCGCCGGCGGCTGTC
GAGGCGCGGCGAGCCGCAGCCATTGCCTTTTATGGTAATCGTGCGAGAGGGCGCAGGGACTTCCTTTGTC
CCAAATCTGTGCGGAGCCGAAATCTGGGAGGCGCCGCCGCACCCCCTCTAGCGGGCGCGGGGCGAAGCGG
TGCGGCGCCGGCAGGAAGGAAATGGGCGGGGAGGGCCTTCGTGCGTCGCCGCGCCGCCGTCCCCTTCTCC
CTCTCCAGCCTCGGGGCTGTCCGCGGGGGGACGGCTGCCTTCGGGGGGGACGGGGCAGGGCGGGGTTCGG
CTTCTGGCGTGTGACCGGCGGCTCTAGAGCCTCTGCTAACCATGTTCATGCCTTCTTCTTTTTCCTACAG
CTCCTGGGCAACGTGCTGGTTATTGTGCTGTCTCATCATTTTGGCAAAGAATTCCTCGATCGACGGTATC
GATGCCACCATGGCATCCCCTATACTAGGTTATTGGAAAATTAAGGGCCTTGTGCAACCCACTCGACTTC
TTTTGGAATATCTTGAAGAAAAATATGAAGAGCATTTGTATGAGCGCGATGAAGGTGATAAATGGCGAAA
CAAAAAGTTTGAATTGGGTTTGGAGTTTCCCAATCTTCCTTATTATATTGATGGTGATGTTAAATTAACA
CAGTCTATGGCCATCATACGTTATATAGCTGACAAGCACAACATGTTGGGTGGTTGTCCAAAAGAGCGTG
CAGAGATTTCAATGCTTGAAGGAGCGGTTTTGGATATTAGATACGGTGTTTCGAGAATTGCATATAGTAA
AGACTTTGAAACTCTCAAAGTTGATTTTCTTAGCAAGCTACCTGAAATGCTGAAAATGTTCGAAGATCGT
TTATGTCATAAAACATATTTAAATGGTGATCATGTAACCCATCCTGACTTCATGTTGTATGACGCTCTTG
ATGTTGTTTTATACATGGACCCAATGTGCCTGGATGCGTTCCCAAAATTAGTTTGTTTTAAAAAACGTAT
TGAAGCTATCCCACAAATTGATAAGTACTTGAAATCCAGCAAGTATATAGCATGGCCTTTGCAGGGCTGG
CAAGCCACGTTTGGTGGTGGCGACCATCCTCCAAAATCGGATGATTACGATATCCCAACGACCGAAAACC
TGTATTTTCAGGGTGGTACCATGAAGCTCTATGTGTTTCTCGTGAATACCGGCACTACCCTGACCTTTGA
TACCGAACTGACCGTCCAGACCGTGGCTGACCTGAAGCATGCTATCCAGTCTAAATACAAGATCGCAATT
CAGCACCAGGTGCTGGTGGTCAACGGCGGAGAGTGCATGGCCGCTGATCGCAGGGTCTGTACCTATTCAG
CCGGCACCGACACTAACCCAATCTTCCTCTTTAATAAGGAGATGATTCTGTGCGATAGACCCCCTGCTAT
CCCCAAGACCACTTTTAGCACTGAGAACGACATGGAAATCAAAGTGGAGGAATCCCTGATGATGCCAGCC
GTGTTCCACACCGTCGCTTCTCGCACTCAGCTGGCACTCGAGATGTACGAAGTGGCCAAGAAACTGTGCT
CTTTCTGTGAGGGTCTCGTCCACGATGAACATCTGCAGCACCAGGGCTGGGCAGCCATTATGGCTAACCT
GGAGGACTGTTCAAATAGTTATCAGAAACTGCTCTTCAAGTTTGAGTCTATCTACTCAAACTATCTGCAG
AGCATCGAAGACATTAAACTGAAGCTCACACACCTGGGAACCGCAGTGAGCGTCATGGCCAAGATCCCTC
TGCTCGAGTGCCTGACTAGGCATTCCTACAGAGAATGTCTGGGTAGGCTCGATAGTCTGCCAGAACACGA
GGACAGCGAGAAAGCCGAAATGAAGCGCTCTACAGAGCTGGTGCTCTCACCTGACATGCCAAGGACAACC
AACGAAAGTCTGCTCACCAGCTTCCCAAAGTCCGTGGAGCATGTCTCCCCCGACACTGCCGATGCTGAAT
CTGGAAAGGAGATTAGAGAAAGTTGCCAGAGCACCGTGCACCAGCAGGACGAGACTACAATCGATACTAA
GGACGGCGATCTGCCCTTCTTTAACGTCAGTCTGCTCGATTGGATCAACGTCCAGGACAGACCTAATGAT
GTGGAGTCCCTGGTCCGGAAGTGCTTTGATAGCATGTCCCGTCTGGACCCACGTATCATTCGTCCTTTCA
TCGCAGAGTGTCGTCAGACCATTGCCAAGCTGGACAACCAGAATATGAAAGCTATTAAGGGTCTGGAAGA
TCGGCTCTACGCCCTGGACCAGATGATCGCTAGCTGTGGACGCCTGGTGAACGAGCAGAAGGAACTCGCT
CAGGGTTTCCTGGCAAACCAGAAAAGAGCCGAGAATCTCAAGGATGCATCAGTGCTGCCTGACCTGTGCC
TCAGTCATGCCAATCAGCTGATGATTATGCTCCAGAACCACCGCAAGCTGCTCGACATCAAACAGAAGTG
TACCACTGCTAAACAGGAGCTGGCAAACAATCTCCATGTGAGGCTGAAGTGGTGCTGTTTCGTCATGCTG
CACGCAGACCAGGATGGCGAGAAGCTCCAGGCCCTGCTCAGGCTGGTGATTGAGCTGCTCGAAAGAGTGA
AGATCGTCGAGGCTCTGTCCACCGTCCCACAGATGTACTGCCTGGCAGTGGTCGAGGTGGTCAGACGTAA
AATGTTTATCAAGCACTACAGAGAATGGGCAGGTGCCCTCGTGAAAGATGGCAAGCGTCTGTATGAAGCC
GAGAAATCTAAGCGTGAGTCATTCGGCAAACTGTTTCGGAAGAGCTTCCTCCGTAACCGGCTGTTCCGCG
GACTCGACAGTTGGCCACCCAGCTTTTGCACCCAGAAACCTAGGAAGTTCGACTGTGAGCTGCCAGATAT
CTCCCTCAAGGACCTGCAGTTTCTCCAGTCCTTCTGCCCATCTGAGGTGCAGCCCTTTCTGAGGGTCCCT
CTGCTCTGTGACTTCGAACCTCTGCACCAGCATGTGCTGGCCCTCCACAACCTCGTCAAGGCTGCACAGA
GTCTGGATGAGATGAGCCAGACAATCACCGACCTGCTCAGCGAACAGAAGACAAATGTGTGCGGCAAGGA
GGACTTTGGAGATCATACCTCTCTGAACGTCCAGCTCGAACGCTGTAGGGTGGTCGCTCAGGATTCTCAT
TTCTCAATCCAGACTATTAAGGAGGACCTGTGCCACTTCCGCACATTTGTGCAGAAGGAACAGTGCGACT
TCAGTAACAGCCTGAAATGTACAGCCGTGGAGATCAGGAACATCATCGAAAAGGTCAAGTGTTCTCTGGA
GATCACCCTCAAAGAAAAGCACCAGAAAGAGCTGCTCTCACTGAAGAACGAATACGAGGGAAAACTGGAC
GGTCTCATTAAGGAAACCGAGGAAAACGAGAATAAAATCAAGAAACTGAAGGGAGAGCTGGTGTGCCTCG
AGGAAGTCCTGCAGAACAAGGATAATGAATTCGCCCTGGTGAAACATGAAAAGGAGGCTGTCATCTGCCT
GCAGAATGAGAAAGACCAGAAGCTGCTCGAAATGGAGAACATTATGCACTCACAGAATTGTGAGATCAAA
GAACTGAAGCAGAGTAGAGAGATCGTGCTGGAAGATCTCAAGAAACTGCATGTCGAGAATGACGAAAAGC
TGCAGCTGCTCCGTGCCGAACTCCAGAGCCTGGAGCAGTCCCACCTCAAGGAACTGGAGGATACTCTGCA
GGTGCGCCATATCCAGGAATTCGAGAAGGTGATGACAGACCACAGAGTCAGCCTCGAGGAACTGAAGAAA
GAGAACCAGCAGATCATTAATCAGATCCAGGAGTCCCACGCTGAAATCATTCAGGAAAAAGAGAAGCAGC
TGCAGGAGCTGAAACTCAAGGTGTCTGACCTCAGCGATACCCGCTGCAAACTGGAAGTCGAGCTGGCCCT
CAAGGAAGCTGAGACTGACGAGATCAAAATTCTGCTCGAGGAATCTCGGGCCCAGCAGAAAGAAACCCTG
AAGTCACTGCTCGAACAGGAGACCGAAAATCTCCGTACTGAGATCAGCAAACTGAACCAGAAGATTCAGG
ATAACAATGAGAATTACCAAGTGGGACTCGCTGAACTGAGAACTCTCATGACAATCGAGAAGGACCAGTG
TATCTCTGAACTGATTTCACGTCATGAGGAAGAGTCAAACATTCTGAAAGCAGAGCTCAATAAAGTGACT
AGTCTGCACAACCAGGCCTTCGAGATCGAGAAGAACCTGAAGGAGCAGATCATTGAACTGCAGTCCAAGC
TCGATTCCGAACTGTCTGCCCTCGAGAGGCAGAAAGACGAAAAGATCACACAGCAGGAAGAGAAGTATGA
GGCTATCATTCAGAACCTCGAAAAAGATAGGCAGAAGCTGGTGTCCTCTCAGGAGCAGGACAGAGAACAG
CTGATTCAGAAACTCAATTGCGAGAAGGACGAAGCAATCCAGACAGCCCTCAAAGAGTTCAAGCTGGAGA
GAGAAGTGGTCGAGAAAGAACTGCTCGAGAAAGTGAAGCACCTGGAAAACCAGATCGCTAAGTCACCCGC
AATTGATAGTACCCGTGGTGACTCAAGTAGCCTGGTGGCCGAGCTCCAGGAAAAGCTGCAGGAAGAGAAG
GCTAAGTTTCTGGAGCAGCTCGAAGAGCAGGAAAAAAGAAAGAACGAAGAGATGCAGAATGTGCGTACAA
GCCTGATCGCCGAGCAGCAGACCAACTTCAATACCGTCCTGACTCGTGAGAAAATGCGGAAGGAAAACAT
CATTAATGACCTCAGCGATAAACTGAAGTCCACCATGCAGCAGCAGGAGGGCTCATCTGGCGGTTCCAGC
GGACTGTCTGAAGACAGAGCTCGTCTGCTCGAAGAGAAGAAAAAGCTGGAAGAGGAAGTCAGTAAGCTGA
GGTCCTCTTCATTCGTGCCAAGCCCCTACGTCGCTACTGCACCCGAGCTGTATGGAGCCTGCGCTCCTGA
GCTGCCTGGTGAATCAGACCGGAGTGCCGTGGAGACTGCTGATGAAGGCCGCGTCGACTCTGCCATGGAG
ACAAGCATGATGTCCGTGCAGGAAAACATTCATATGCTGTCAGAGGAAAAGCAGAGAATCATGCTGCTCG
AGCGTACCCTGCAGCTCAAAGAGGAAGAGAACAAGCGCCTCAATCAGAGGCTGATGTCACAGAGTATGAG
TAGCGTGTCCTCTCGCCACTCCGAGAAGATCGCCATTAGGGATTTCCAAGTGGGAGACCTGGTCCTCATC
ATTCTGGACGAACGCCATGATAACTACGTGCTGTTTACTGTCTCTCCTACACTGTATTTCCTCCACAGCG
AGTCCCTGCCCGCTCTGGACCTCAAGCCTGGTGAAGGCGCATCTGGCGCCTCAAGGAGACCCTGGGTGCT
GGGAAAAGTCATGGAGAAGGAATACTGCCAGGCTAAAAAGGCACAGAACCGTTTTAAGGTGCCTCTGGGC
ACCAAATTCTATCGGGTGAAGGCCGTCTCCTGGAATAAAAAGGTCCCCGGGGCTAGCATGAAAATCGAAG
AAGGTAAACTGGTAATCTGGATTAACGGCGATAAAGGCTATAACGGTCTCGCTGAAGTCGGTAAGAAATT
CGAGAAAGATACCGGAATTAAAGTCACCGTTGAGCATCCGGATAAACTGGAAGAGAAATTCCCACAGGTT
GCGGCAACTGGCGATGGCCCTGACATTATCTTCTGGGCACACGACCGCTTTGGTGGCTACGCTCAATCTG
GCCTGTTGGCTGAAATCACCCCGGACAAAGCGTTCCAGGACAAGCTGTATCCGTTTACCTGGGATGCCGT
ACGTTACAACGGCAAGCTGATTGCTTACCCGATCGCTGTTGAAGCGTTATCGCTGATTTATAACAAAGAT
CTGCTGCCGAACCCGCCAAAAACCTGGGAAGAGATCCCGGCGCTGGATAAAGAACTGAAAGCGAAAGGTA
AGAGCGCGCTGATGTTCAACCTGCAAGAACCGTACTTCACCTGGCCGCTGATTGCTGCTGACGGGGGTTA
TGCGTTCAAGTATGAAAACGGCAAGTACGACATTAAAGACGTGGGCGTGGATAACGCTGGCGCGAAAGCG
GGTCTGACCTTCCTGGTTGACCTGATTAAAAACAAACACATGAATGCAGACACCGATTACTCCATCGCAG
AAGCTGCCTTTAATAAAGGCGAAACAGCGATGACCATCAACGGCCCGTGGGCATGGTCCAACATCGACAC
CAGCAAAGTGAATTATGGTGTAACGGTACTGCCGACCTTCAAGGGTCAACCATCCAAACCGTTCGTTGGC
GTGCTGAGCGCAGGTATTAACGCCGCCAGTCCGAACAAAGAGCTGGCAAAAGAGTTCCTCGAAAACTATC
TGCTGACTGATGAAGGTCTGGAAGCGGTTAATAAAGACAAACCGCTGGGTGCCGTAGCGCTGAAGTCTTA
CGAGGAAGAGTTGGCGAAAGATCCACGTATTGCCGCCACTATGGAAAACGCCCAGAAAGGTGAAATCATG
CCGAACATCCCGCAGATGTCCGCTTTCTGGTATGCCGTGCGTACTGCGGTGATCAACGCCGCCAGCGGTC
GTCAGACTGTCGATGAAGCCCTGAAAGACGCGCAGACTAATCCCGGGTGATATCTTAATTAATTAACTCG
AGGAATTCACTCCTCAGGTGCAGGCTGCCTATCAGAAGGTGGTGGCTGGTGTGGCCAATGCCCTGGCTCA
CAAATACCACTGAGATCTTTTTCCCTCTGCCAAAAATTATGGGGACATCATGAAGCCCCTTGAGCATCTG
ACTTCTGGCTAATAAAGGAAATTTATTTTCATTGCAATAGTGTGTTGGAATTTTTTGTGTCTCTCACTCG
GAAGGACATATGGGAGGGCAAATCATTTAAAACATCAGAATGAGTATTTGGTTTAGAGTTTGGCAACATA
TGCCCATATGCTGGCTGCCATGAACAAAGGTTGGCTATAAAGAGGTCATCAGTATATGAAACAGCCCCCT
GCTGTCCATTCCTTATTCCATAGAAAAGCCTTGACTTGAGGTTAGATTTTTTTTATATTTTGTTTTGTGT
TATTTTTTTCTTTAACATCCCTAAAATTTTCCTTACATGTTTTACTAGCCAGATTTTTCCTCCTCTCCTG
ACTACTCCCAGTCATAGCTGTCCCTCTTCTCTTATGGAGATCCCTCGACCTGCAGCCCAAGCTTGGCGTA
ATCATGGTCATAGCTGTTTCCTGTGTGAAATTGTTATCCGCTCACAATTCCACACAACATACGAGCCGGA
AGCATAAAGTGTAAAGCCTGGGGTGCCTAATGAGTGAGCTAACTCACATTAATTGCGTTGCGCTCACTGC
CCGCTTTCCAGTCGGGAAACCTGTCGTGCCAGCGGATCCGCATCTCAATTAGTCAGCAACCATAGTCCCG
CCCCTAACTCCGCCCATCCCGCCCCTAACTCCGCCCAGTTCCGCCCATTCTCCGCCCCATGGCTGACTAA
TTTTTTTTATTTATGCAGAGGCCGAGGCCGCCTCGGCCTCTGAGCTATTCCAGAAGTAGTGAGGAGGCTT
TTTTGGAGGCCTAGGCTTTTGCAAAAAGCTAACTTGTTTATTGCAGCTTATAATGGTTACAAATAAAGCA
ATAGCATCACAAATTTCACAAATAAAGCATTTTTTTCACTGCATTCTAGTTGTGGTTTGTCCAAACTCAT
CAATGTATCTTATCATGTCTGGATCCGCTGCATTAATGAATCGGCCAACGCGCGGGGAGAGGCGGTTTGC
GTATTGGGCGCTCTTCCGCTTCCTCGCTCACTGACTCGCTGCGCTCGGTCGTTCGGCTGCGGCGAGCGGT
ATCAGCTCACTCAAAGGCGGTAATACGGTTATCCACAGAATCAGGGGATAACGCAGGAAAGAACATGTGA
GCAAAAGGCCAGCAAAAGGCCAGGAACCGTAAAAAGGCCGCGTTGCTGGCGTTTTTCCATAGGCTCCGCC
CCCCTGACGAGCATCACAAAAATCGACGCTCAAGTCAGAGGTGGCGAAACCCGACAGGACTATAAAGATA
CCAGGCGTTTCCCCCTGGAAGCTCCCTCGTGCGCTCTCCTGTTCCGACCCTGCCGCTTACCGGATACCTG
TCCGCCTTTCTCCCTTCGGGAAGCGTGGCGCTTTCTCATAGCTCACGCTGTAGGTATCTCAGTTCGGTGT
AGGTCGTTCGCTCCAAGCTGGGCTGTGTGCACGAACCCCCCGTTCAGCCCGACCGCTGCGCCTTATCCGG
TAACTATCGTCTTGAGTCCAACCCGGTAAGACACGACTTATCGCCACTGGCAGCAGCCACTGGTAACAGG
ATTAGCAGAGCGAGGTATGTAGGCGGTGCTACAGAGTTCTTGAAGTGGTGGCCTAACTACGGCTACACTA
GAAGAACAGTATTTGGTATCTGCGCTCTGCTGAAGCCAGTTACCTTCGGAAAAAGAGTTGGTAGCTCTTG
ATCCGGCAAACAAACCACCGCTGGTAGCGGTGGTTTTTTTGTTTGCAAGCAGCAGATTACGCGCAGAAAA
AAAGGATCTCAAGAAGATCCTTTGATCTTTTCTACGGGGTCTGACGCTCAGTGGAACGAAAACTCACGTT
AAGGGATTTTGGTCATGAGATTATCAAAAAGGATCTTCACCTAGATCCTTTTAAATTAAAAATGAAGTTT
TAAATCAATCTAAAGTATATATGAGTAAACTTGGTCTGACAGTTACCAATGCTTAATCAGTGAGGCACCT
ATCTCAGCGATCTGTCTATTTCGTTCATCCATAGTTGCCTGACTCCCCGTCGTGTAGATAACTACGATAC
GGGAGGGCTTACCATCTGGCCCCAGTGCTGCAATGATACCGCGAGACCCACGCTCACCGGCTCCAGATTT
ATCAGCAATAAACCAGCCAGCCGGAAGGGCCGAGCGCAGAAGTGGTCCTGCAACTTTATCCGCCTCCATC
CAGTCTATTAATTGTTGCCGGGAAGCTAGAGTAAGTAGTTCGCCAGTTAATAGTTTGCGCAACGTTGTTG
CCATTGCTACAGGCATCGTGGTGTCACGCTCGTCGTTTGGTATGGCTTCATTCAGCTCCGGTTCCCAACG
ATCAAGGCGAGTTACATGATCCCCCATGTTGTGCAAAAAAGCGGTTAGCTCCTTCGGTCCTCCGATCGTT
GTCAGAAGTAAGTTGGCCGCAGTGTTATCACTCATGGTTATGGCAGCACTGCATAATTCTCTTACTGTCA
TGCCATCCGTAAGATGCTTTTCTGTGACTGGTGAGTACTCAACCAAGTCATTCTGAGAATAGTGTATGCG
GCGACCGAGTTGCTCTTGCCCGGCGTCAATACGGGATAATACCGCGCCACATAGCAGAACTTTAAAAGTG
CTCATCATTGGAAAACGTTCTTCGGGGCGAAAACTCTCAAGGATCTTACCGCTGTTGAGATCCAGTTCGA
TGTAACCCACTCGTGCACCCAACTGATCTTCAGCATCTTTTACTTTCACCAGCGTTTCTGGGTGAGCAAA
AACAGGAAGGCAAAATGCCGCAAAAAAGGGAATAAGGGCGACACGGAAATGTTGAATACTCATACTCTTC
CTTTTTCAATATTATTGAAGCATTTATCAGGGTTATTGTCTCATGAGCGGATACATATTTGAATGTATTT
AGAAAAATAAACAAATAGGGGTTCCGCGCACATTTCCCCGAAAAGTGCCACCTG
Features (pLannotate 1.2.2; 20 found; start..end, strand, type, name):
      5..384     +  enhancer       CMV enhancer: human cytomegalovirus immediate early enhancer
    386..663     +  promoter       chicken β-actin promoter: No description available
    664..1680    +  intron         chimeric intron: chimera between introns from chicken β-actin and rabbit β-globin
   1766..2417    +  CDS            GST (fragment): glutathione S-transferase from Schistosoma japonicum
   2444..2463    +  CDS            TEV site (fragment): tobacco etch virus (TEV) protease recognition and cleavage site
   2471..6835    +  CDS            RB1CC1 (fragment): RBCC1_HUMAN - Also known as KIAA0203, RBICC. Experimental evidence at protein level: Swiss-Prot protein existence level 1. Involved in autophagy (PubMed:21775823). Regulates early events but also late events of autophagosome formation through direct interaction with Atg16L1 (PubMed:23392225). Required for the formation of the autophagosome-like double-membrane structure that surrounds the Salmonella-containing vacuole (SCV) during S.typhimurium infection and subsequent xenophagy (By similarity). Involved in repair of DNA damage caused by ionizing radiation, which subsequently improves cell sur
   6848..7948    +  CDS            MBP: maltose binding protein from E. coli; malE (mutated); This version of the gene does not encode a signal sequence, so MBP will remain in the cytosol.
   7983..8060    +  CDS            HBB (fragment): HBB_PONPY - Experimental evidence at transcript level: Swiss-Prot protein existence level 2. Involved in oxygen transport from the lung to the various peripheral tissues. From Pongo pygmaeus (Bornean orangutan).
   8131..8186    +  polyA_signal   β-globin poly(A) signal: rabbit β-globin polyadenylation signal (Gil and Proudfoot, 1987)
   8569..8591    -  protein_bind   lac operator (fragment): The lac repressor binds to the lac operator to inhibit transcription in E. coli. This inhibition can be relieved by adding lactose or isopropyl-β-D-thiogalactopyranoside (IPTG). lac repressor encoded by lacI
   8595..8625    -  promoter       lac promoter: promoter for the E. coli lac operon
   8640..8661    -  protein_bind   CAP binding site: CAP binding activates transcription in the presence of cAMP. E. coli catabolite activator protein
   8674..8713    -  CDS            lacI (fragment): lac repressor; lacI; The lac repressor binds to the lac operator to inhibit transcription in E. coli. This inhibition can be relieved by adding lactose or isopropyl-β-D-thiogalactopyranoside (IPTG).
   8720..8742    +  promoter       SV40 promoter (fragment): SV40 enhancer and early promoter
   8766..8901    +  rep_origin     SV40 ori: SV40 origin of replication
   8921..9055    +  polyA_signal   SV40 poly(A) signal: SV40 polyadenylation signal
   9057..9111    -  CDS            lacI (fragment): lac repressor; lacI; The lac repressor binds to the lac operator to inhibit transcription in E. coli. This inhibition can be relieved by adding lactose or isopropyl-β-D-thiogalactopyranoside (IPTG).
   9294..9882    -  rep_origin     ori: high-copy-number ColE1/pMB1/pBR322/pUC origin of replication
  10053..10913   -  CDS            AmpR: β-lactamase; bla; confers resistance to ampicillin, carbenicillin, and related antibiotics
  10914..11018   -  promoter       AmpR promoter: bla
