[The description below was written by a language model from this plasmid's Addgene catalogue record and pLannotate feature annotations shown in this document.]
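Description:
pCAG-GST-hFIP200(Delta641-779, 1363-1370Mut)-MBP is a mammalian expression plasmid of about 11 kb, built on the pCAG backbone, for producing a doubly tagged mutant of human FIP200 (RB1CC1), a scaffold subunit of the ULK1 autophagy initiation complex. It is propagated in E. coli as a high-copy plasmid through a ColE1/pUC-type origin and selected with ampicillin via the β-lactamase gene. The backbone also carries an SV40 origin, which can support episomal replication in cells expressing large T antigen, along with lac promoter/operator remnants and short lacI fragments that appear to be cloning leftovers.

The catalogue lists the promoter as CMV, but the annotated features show the composite CAG arrangement: the CMV immediate-early enhancer joined to the chicken β-actin promoter and a chimeric β-actin/β-globin intron, which gives strong constitutive transcription. A rabbit β-globin polyadenylation signal terminates the transcript; the short HBB fragment annotated just upstream of it probably reflects globin-derived 3′ sequence rather than a coding part of the fusion.

The open reading frame encodes N-terminal GST, a TEV protease site, the FIP200 variant and a C-terminal cytosolic MBP. This layout allows affinity capture on glutathione or amylose resin, and the GST tag can be removed by TEV cleavage. The FIP200 insert lacks residues 641–779, and residues 1363–1370 are replaced by a flexible glycine/serine stretch.

The stated purpose is simply expression of this FIP200 mutant. The associated study concerns how NDP52 and the FIP200 coiled-coil regulate ULK1 complex membrane recruitment, which suggests use in producing recombinant protein for biochemical comparison with wild-type FIP200, though the record does not say what each mutation is meant to test.
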