Addgene plasmid #190039: pCAG-GST-hFIP200(Delta641-779, 1363-1370Mut)-MBP
Purpose: Expression of FIP200 mutant
Depositing lab: James Hurley. Depositing organization: University of California, Berkeley. Publication: The autophagy adaptor NDP52 and the FIP200 coiled-coil allosterically activate ULK1 complex membrane recruitment. Shi X, Chang C, Yokom AL, Jensen LE, Hurley JH. Elife. 2020 Aug 10;9. pii: 59099. doi: 10.7554/eLife.59099. PubMed 32773036.
Backbone
  Vector backbone: pCAG
  Vector type: Mammalian Expression
Growth in bacteria
  Bacterial resistance: Ampicillin, 100 μg/mL
  Growth temperature: 37°C
  Growth strain: DH5alpha
  Copy number: High Copy
Gene/Insert
  Gene/Insert name: FIP200 (alt name: GST-TEVsite-hFIP200 (delta(641-779) & 1363 RDKDLIES 1370 to GSSGGSSG)-MBP)
  Species: H. sapiens (human)
  Mutation: (641-779)deletion & 1363 RDKDLIES 1370 to GSSGGSSG
  Entrez Gene: RB1CC1 (a.k.a. ATG17, CC1, FIP200, PPP1R131)
  Promoter: CMV
  Tag / fusion protein: GST (N terminal on insert); MBP (C terminal on insert)
  Cloning method: Restriction Enzyme; 5′ cloning site KpnI (unknown if destroyed)
  Sequencing primers: 5′ ctggcaagccacgtttggt
Terms and licenses: Academic/Nonprofit Terms; Industry Terms: Not Available to Industry
How to cite: pCAG-GST-hFIP200(Delta641-779, 1363-1370Mut)-MBP was a gift from James Hurley (Addgene plasmid # 190039 ; http://n2t.net/addgene:190039 ; RRID:Addgene_190039)
